>Addgene plasmid #180719 | pMYT066 | addgene full sequence | sequence record 369711 | Addgene NGS Result
TGTTCTTCTAGTGTAGCCGTAGTTAGGCCACCACTTCAAGAACTCTGTAGCACCGCCTACATACCTCGCT
CTGCTAATCCTGTTACCAGTGGCTGCTGCCAGTGGCGATAAGTCGTGTCTTACCGGGTTGGACTCAAGAC
GATAGTTACCGGATAAGGCGCAGCGGTCGGGCTGAACGGGGGGTTCGTGCACACAGCCCAGCTTGGAGCG
AACGACCTACACCGAACTGAGATACCTACAGCGTGAGCTATGAGAAAGCGCCACGCTTCCCGAAGGGAGA
AAGGCGGACAGGTATCCGGTAAGCGGCAGGGTCGGAACAGGAGAGCGCACGAGGGAGCTTCCAGGGGGAA
ACGCCTGGTATCTTTATAGTCCTGTCGGGTTTCGCCACCTCTGACTTGAGCGTCGATTTTTGTGATGCTC
GTCAGGGGGGCGGAGCCTATGGAAAAACGCCAGCAACGCGGCCTTTTTACGGTTCCTGGCCTTTTGCTGG
CCTTTTGCTCACATGTTCTTTCCTGCGTTATCCCCTGATTCTGTGGATAACCGTGCGGCCGCACGCACAA
GGTCAGGGCACTCATGCGACAATCAACTCGATGCATGATCCGCACCATTGTCGAGGGGCCAGCGTCAATA
GTGCCGATGACCACAGACCCGGTTAAGACATAGCCGAATGGAGCCGCGCCGACCACAGAATGATAGCGGT
GTAGCGAAGGATCAAGGGAATTCCTAGTCTAGACTGACGTCTCAAAGTTACCATGGTCGTAAAAGCCTCC
CACGGTCACGGGACACTCGCAGCATGAGACGGACTACTAGTAACCCTGCAGGGACCAGCATATTCATGTC
AGCGAAATCTGCTCGTCAGTGGTGCTCACACTGACGAATCATGTACAGATCATACCGATGACTGCCTGGC
GACTCACAACTAAGCAAGACAGCCGGAACCAGCGCCGGCGAACACCACTGCATATATGGCATATCACAAC
AGTCCAGCGGCCGCGATTATCAAAAAGGATCTTCACCTAGATCCTTTTAAATTAAAAATGAAGTTTTAAA
TCAATCTAAAGTATATATGAGTAAACTTGGTCTGACAGTTACCAATGCTTAATCAGTGAGGCACCTATCT
CAGCGATCTGTCTATTTCGTTCATCCATAGTTGCCTGACTCCCCGTCGTGTAGATAACTACGATACGGGA
GGGCTTACCATCTGGCCCCAGTGCTGCAATGATACCGCGGGACCCACGCTCACCGGCTCCAGATTTATCA
GCAATAAACCAGCCAGCCGGAAGGGCCGAGCGCAGAAGTGGTCCTGCAACTTTATCCGCCTCCATCCAGT
CTATTAATTGTTGCCGGGAAGCTAGAGTAAGTAGTTCGCCAGTTAATAGTTTGCGCAACGTTGTTGCCAT
TGCTACAGGCATCGTGGTGTCACGCTCGTCGTTTGGTATGGCTTCATTCAGCTCCGGTTCCCAACGATCA
AGGCGAGTTACATGATCCCCCATGTTGTGCAAAAAAGCGGTTAGCTCCTTCGGTCCTCCGATCGTTGTCA
GAAGTAAGTTGGCCGCAGTGTTATCACTCATGGTTATGGCAGCACTGCATAATTCTCTTACTGTCATGCC
ATCCGTAAGATGCTTTTCTGTGACTGGTGAGTACTCAACCAAGTCATTCTGAGAATAGTGTATGCGGCGA
CCGAGTTGCTCTTGCCCGGCGTCAATACGGGATAATACCGCGCCACATAGCAGAACTTTAAAAGTGCTCA
TCATTGGAAAACGTTCTTCGGGGCGAAAACTCTCAAGGATCTTACCGCTGTTGAGATCCAGTTCGATGTA
ACCCACTCGTGCACCCAACTGATCTTCAGCATCTTTTACTTTCACCAGCGTTTCTGGGTGAGCAAAAACA
GGAAGGCAAAATGCCGCAAAAAAGGGAATAAGGGCGACACGGAAATGTTGAATACTCATACTCTTCCTTT
TTCAATATTATTGAAGCATTTATCAGGGTTATTGTCTCATGAGCGGATACATATTTGAATGTATTTAGAA
AAATAAACAAATAGGGGTTCCGCGCACATTTCCCCGAAAAGTGCCACCTGTCATGACCAAAATCCCTTAA
CGTGAGTTTTCGTTCCACTGAGCGTCAGACCCCGTAGAAAAGATCAAAGGATCTTCTTGAGATCCTTTTT
TTCTGCGCGTAATCTGCTGCTTGCAAACAAAAAAACCACCGCTACCAGCGGTGGTTTGTTTGCCGGATCA
AGAGCTACCAACTCTTTTTCCGAAGGTAACTGGCTTCAGCAGAGCGCAGATACCAAATAC
Features (pLannotate 1.2.2; 3 found; start..end, strand, type, name):
   1089..1949    -  CDS            AmpR: β-lactamase; bla; confers resistance to ampicillin, carbenicillin, and related antibiotics
   1950..2054    -  promoter       AmpR promoter: bla
   2157..445     +  rep_origin     ori (across the origin): high-copy-number ColE1/pMB1/pBR322/pUC origin of replication
