[The description below was written by a language model from this plasmid's Addgene catalogue record and pLannotate feature annotations shown in this document.]
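Description:
pMYT066 is a small (about 2.3 kb) synthetic-biology plasmid from the Multiplex Yeast Toolkit (MYT), an extension of the modular cloning (MoClo) Yeast Toolkit (YTK) for engineering Saccharomyces cerevisiae. It is built on the pYTK095 backbone, an ampicillin-resistant E. coli cassette-level vector. The annotated features are only those needed for bacterial propagation: a high-copy ColE1/pUC-type origin of replication and the β-lactamase gene (AmpR) with its native bla promoter, which confers ampicillin resistance. No yeast origin, yeast selection marker, promoter, or coding sequence is annotated, consistent with a plasmid that serves as an assembly part rather than a vector maintained in yeast on its own.

The payload is a synthetic "5/E Spacer Cassette": a placeholder flanked by the ConL5 left connector and the ConRE right (end) connector. The automated annotation does not pick up the spacer or the connectors, so their positions and composition are not visible in the feature table; they presumably lie in the unannotated region between the origin and AmpR. In the YTK/MYT hierarchy, connectors define the order in which individual transcription-unit cassettes are joined by Golden Gate assembly into multigene constructs. A spacer cassette occupies a position in that ordered series without contributing a functional gene. Here it bridges from position 5 to the end connector, so that a multigene assembly can be closed when fewer cassettes are being combined than the destination format expects. The record does not state the cloning sites used to build it.
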