Addgene plasmid #180719: pMYT066
Purpose: Spacer cassette with ConL5 and ConRE connectors to be used in the Dueber YTK and Ellis MYT systems
Depositing lab: Tom Ellis. Depositing organization: Imperial College London. Publication: A Multiplex MoClo Toolkit for Extensive and Flexible Engineering of Saccharomyces cerevisiae. Shaw WM, Khalil AS, Ellis T. ACS Synth Biol. 2023 Nov 6. doi: 10.1021/acssynbio.3c00423. PubMed 37930278.
Backbone
  Vector backbone: pYTK095
  Backbone manufacturer: John Dueber
  Vector type: Synthetic Biology
Growth in bacteria
  Bacterial resistance: Ampicillin, 100 μg/mL
  Growth temperature: 37°C
  Growth strain: DH5alpha
  Copy number: High Copy
Gene/Insert
  Gene/Insert name: 5/E Spacer Cassette
  Species: Synthetic
  Cloning method: Restriction Enzyme; 5′ cloning site Unknown (unknown if destroyed)
Terms and licenses: Academic/Nonprofit Terms; Industry Terms: Not Available to Industry
How to cite: pMYT066 was a gift from Tom Ellis (Addgene plasmid # 180719 ; http://n2t.net/addgene:180719 ; RRID:Addgene_180719)
